>Addgene plasmid #19674 | pGC260 | depositor full sequence | sequence record 9306 | Author sequence
AAGCTTGCATGCCTGCAGGTCGACTCTAGACCGCGGTTTTGGCGCGGATCCACTAGTTCTAGCTTCAAAA
GCGCTCTGAAGTTCCTATACTTTCTAGAGAATAGGAACTTCGGAATAGGAACTTCAAGATCCCCGGGTAT
GTTTCGAATGATACTAACATAACATAGAACATTTTCAGGAGGATCCCTCGAGACAAGTTTGTACAAAAAA
GCTGAACGAGAAACGTAAAATGATATAAATATCAATATATTAAATTAGATTTTGCATAAAAAACAGACTA
CATAATACTGTAAAACACAACATATCCAGTCACTATGAATCAACTACTTAGATGGTATTAGTGACCTGTA
GTCGACCGACAGCCTTCCAAATGTTCTTCGGGTGATGCTGCCAACTTAGTCGACCGACAGCCTTCCAAAT
GTTCTTCTCAAACGGAATCGTCGTATCCAGCCTACTCGCTATTGTCCTCAATGCCGTATTAAATCATAAA
AAGAAATAAGAAAAAGAGGTGCGAGCCTCTTTTTTGTGTGACAAAATAAAAACATCTACCTATTCATATA
CGCTAGTGTCATAGTCCTGAAAATCATCTGCATCAAGAACAATTTCACAACTCTTATACTTTTCTCTTAC
AAGTCGTTCGGCTTCATCTGGATTTTCAGCCTCTATACTTACTAAACGTGATAAAGTTTCTGTAATTTCT
ACTGTATCGACCTGCAGACTGGCTGTGTATAAGGGAGCCTGACATTTATATTCCCCAGAACATCAGGTTA
ATGGCGTTTTTGATGTCATTTTCGCGGTGGCTGAGATCAGCCACTTCTTCCCCGATAACGGAGACCGGCA
CACTGGCCATATCGGTGGTCATCATGCGCCAGCTTTCATCCCCGATATGCACCACCGGGTAAAGTTCACG
GGAGACTTTATCTGACAGCAGACGTGCACTGGCCAGGGGGATCACCATCCGTCGCCCGGGCGTGTCAATA
ATATCACTCTGTACATCCACAAACAGACGATAACGGCTCTCTCTTTTATAGGTGTAAACCTTAAACTGCA
TTTCACCAGTCCCTGTTCTCGTCAGCAAAAGAGCCGTTCATTTCAATAAACCGGGCGACCTCAGCCATCC
CTTCCTGATTTTCCGCTTTCCAGCGTTCGGCACGCAGACGACGGGCTTCATTCTGCATGGTTGTGCTTAC
CAGACCGGAGATATTGACATCATATATGCCTTGAGCAACTGATAGCTGTCGCTGTCAACTGTCACTGTAA
TACGCTGCTTCATAGCACACCTCTTTTTGACATACTTCGGGTAGTGCCGATCAACGTCTCATTTTCGCCA
AAAGTTGGCCCAGGGCTTCCCGGTATCAACAGGGACACCAGGATTTATTTATTCTGCGAAGTGATCTTCC
GTCACAGGTATTTATTCGGCGCAAAGTGCGTCGGGTGATGCTGCCAACTTAGTCGACTACAGGTCACTAA
TACCATCTAAGTAGTTGATTCATAGTGACTGGATATGTTGTGTTTTACAGTATTATGTAGTCTGTTTTTT
ATGCAAAATCTAATTTAATATATTGATATTTATATCATTTTACGTTTCTCGTTCAGCTTTCTTGTACAAA
GTGGTCTCGAGAGGCCTGTTAGCCAACTCTAGAGTACTCCTACAGTACCCCTATAGTACAGCTACAGTAC
CTCGCACTATCCCTCCATCAATTAATTTTACAGTAATCCTACAGTACCCCATACAGTATCACTACAACAC
CTCCTACTATCCCTCCACCAACTACTTCCACAGTTGTCCTACAGTACCCCTACAGTATCACTGCAGTACC
TACTACTATCTCATCACCAACTACTCCTACAGTAATCCTAAAGTACCATGCACTATTCCTCCATCAACTA
ACCTTACAGTAATCCTACAGTACCGCTACAGTACCTCATACTATCCCTCCACCAATTAATCTTACAGTTG
TCCTACAGTACCCCATACAGTATCACTACAGTACCTCCTACTATATCACCACCAACTACTTCTACAGTAC
TCCTACAGTACCTCTATAGTGCAGCTACAGTACCTCATACTATCCCACCAACAACTAATATTACAGTAAT
CCTACAGTACCCCATACAGTACCTCTACACTGCCCCCGCCATGCAATATGAACATATCAATAGTAGAAAA
AAATCCAATTACAGAGGCCTTGATCAGCGGCCGCGGGAATTCGATTGGGTCTAGACCACTTTGTACAAGA
AAGCTGAACGAGAAACGTAAAATGATATAAATATCAATATATTAAATTAGATTTTGCATAAAAAACAGAC
TACATAATACTGTAAAACACAACATATCCAGTCACTATGAATCAACTACTTAGATGGTATTAGTGACCTG
TAGTCGACTAAGTTGGCAGCATCACCCGACGCACTTTGCGCCGAATAAATACCTGTGACGGAAGATCACT
TCGCAGAATAAATAAATCCTGGTGTCCCTGTTGATACCGGGAAGCCCTGGGCCAACTTTTGGCGAAAATG
AGACGTTGATCGGCACATTTCACAACTCTTATACTTTTCTCTTACAAGTCGTTCGGCTTCATCTGGATTT
TCAGCCTCTATACTTACTAAACGTGATAAAGTTTCTGTAATTTCTACTGTATCGACCTGCAGACTGGCTG
TGTATAAGGGAGCCTGACATTTATATTCCCCAGAACATCAGGTTAATGGCGTTTTTGATGTCATTTTCGC
GGTGGCTGAGATCAGCCACTTCTTCCCCGATAACGGAGACCGGCACACTGGCCATATCGGTGGTCATCAT
GCGCCAGCTTTCATCCCCGATATGCACCACCGGGTAAAGTTCACGGGAGACTTTATCTGACAGCAGACGT
GCACTGGCCAGGGGGATCACCATCCGTCGCCCGGGCGTGTCAATAATATCACTCTGTACATCCACAAACA
GACGATAACGGCTCTCTCTTTTATAGGTGTAAACCTTAAACTGCATTTCACCAGTCCCTGTTCTCGTCAG
CAAAAGAGCCGTTCATTTCAATAAACCGGGCGACCTCAGCCATCCCTTCCTGATTTTCCGCTTTCCAGCG
TTCGGCACGCAGACGACGGGCTTCATTCTGCATGGTTGTGCTTACCAGACCGGAGATATTGACATCATAT
ATGCCTTGAGCAACTGATAGCTGTCGCTGTCAACTGTCACTGTAATACGCTGCTTCATAGCACACCTCTT
TTTGACATACTTCGGGTATGTTCTTGATGCAGATGATTTTCAGGACTATGACACTAGCGTATATGAATAG
GTAGATGTTTTTATTTTGTCACACAAAAAAGAGGCTCGCACCTCTTTTTCTTATTTCTTTTTATGATTTA
ATACGGCATTGAGGACAATAGCGAGTAGGCTGGATACGACGATTCCGTTTGAGAAGAACATTTGGAAGGC
TGTCGGTCGACTAAGTTGGCAGCATCACCCGAAGAACATTTGGAAGGCTGTCGGTCGACTACAGGTCACT
AATACCATCTAAGTAGTTGATTCATAGTGACTGGATATGTTGTGTTTTACAGTATTATGTAGTCTGTTTT
TTATGCAAAATCTAATTTAATATATTGATATTTATATCATTTTACGTTTCTCGTTCAGCTTTTTTGTACA
AACTTGTCTAGACCCAATCACTAGCCGGCCATACAAGTAATCCGGATGATCGACGCCAACGTCGTTGAAT
TTTCAAATTTTAAATACTGAATATTTGTTTTTTTTCCTATTATTTATTTATTCTCTTTGTGTTTTTTTTC
TTGCTTTCTAAAAAATTAATTCAATCCAAATCTAAACATGAGCGGTTTTTTTTCTCTTTCCGTCTCCCAA
TTCGTATTCCGCTCCTCTCATCTGAACACAATGTGCAAGTTTATTTATCTTCTCGCTTTCATTTCATTAG
GACGTGGGGGGAATTGGTGGAAGGGGGAAACACACAAAAGGATGATGGAAATGAAATAAGGACACACAAT
ATGCAACAACATTCAATTCAGAAATATGGAGGAAGGTTTAAAAGAAAACATAAAAATATATAGAGGAGGA
AGGAAAACTAGTAAAAAATAAGCAAAGAAATTAGGCGAACGATGAGAATTGTCCTCGCTTGGGCCCTTTC
GTCTCGCGCGTTTCGGTGATGACGGTGAAAACCTCTGACACATGCAGCTCCCGGAGACGGTCACAGCTTG
TCTGTAAGCGGATGCCGGGAGCAGACAAGCCCGTCAGGGCGCGTCAGCGGGTGTTGGCGGGTGTCGGGGC
TGGCTTAACTATGCGGCATCAGAGCAGATTGTACTGAGAGTGCACCATATGCGGTGTGAAATACCGCACA
GATGCGTAAGGAGAAAATACCGCATCAGGCGGCCTTAAGGGCCTCGTGATACGCCTATTTTTATAGGTTA
ATGTCATGATAATAATGGTTTCTTAGACAACGGATAAAATGTTTATTATAATATCAAAAACAATTTGTCA
GTTGACCACTTTTTGATATATTTGACAGAAACCGGGATGAATTGGCTCAAAGTTAGGGCGCCCTTCTATT
ACAGGGTTTCTGATAACAAACCGGTTATTAACTCCCAACAAGGGATGATTTCAATTCATCATGCTCAAAT
TGACCCAAATTAAGTTACATGACAAATTCATCGCCCTTTTCAACTCTTCTTGGCTCATCATCTGTTATTC
TGTTCCTATTCTGTCTGCACCCTATACCCCTTTGCATACTCTCTCGTCATTCCTTTCTTGGATAGTGTCT
TCTTCTCCCCAGCTCTGCTACTTCTATGACTTGCGCCCGCTGCTTTTCCGCTCGTTCCTCTCCTCTCTGA
CGTCTTCTTCTGCTTCTTTTCTCCTTCCTTTTTCCCTTCTCAATCTTCCTCTTTTTCCCATTTCTGTCAA
TCATTCGAAGAAGAAGAAGAAGAAGACCCTCATTCATTTCATTTTTTTTTCTGTCGGTGTGTGCTGCTCG
GTTAAGAGTGAGCTCTCTATTCCACGTCTTCTTCTTTTTCTTCTTCGATTCGAATCAATCACTCCACCAA
AACGCATTCGTTTTTGGGATTCACCCCGCGGTTCGCAACAGGTTTCTTTTTCAAATTATTAGCGTTATAA
ATAGAAAAATGGTGGAGTTTCAATAAAAATGATAATTTACAAAGTGTATTTTGATTACATGTACTCAAAA
AGGTTGAAATTTTTCATACCAGTTTTCCGGAAATCCATCTGATATCATTATCGTATTTTTCTTTTTAAAA
ATGTTTTCAAAAAAAAACAAAATATAGCTGGTTATTTGGCACCCTCTAATTACCATTTTCCTGTCACACC
ACACTCTTTTCCTTCTTCCACTTCTTTCCGTTTTCAGCCGCTTCCAACCAAACCGATATGAAAGCCGAGC
AACAACAATCGATTCCACCCGGCTCGGCGACCTTCCCGTCGCAGGTGAGACTCAGAAAACTAGAGAAACC
GCTCAACTAACTCTTGATATCCGATTTCATTCTTTTCTCTTTTCTTTTTGTTGAACTTTTCCATATTTCC
AGATGCCACGGCCACCACCAAGCACCGAACAAGGAATCACAACGGAATCGGAGCTTGCGAAGAAAGCTCA
AATCACTCCGAACGACGTTTTAGCACTTCCGGGAATCACTCAAGGTATCTTGCTCCCTTTGGATTTCAGT
TTAAAACATAAATTTAGGATTCTTATGCTCCCCATCTGCGAACATCTATAACATCGAGTTCACCAAGTTC
CAAATCCGTGATCTGGACACTGAGCAAGTGCTTTTCGAGATCGCCAAACCGGAGAACGATCAGGAGAATG
ATGAGTCGCCACAGGAGTCGGCAAGATACGTGCGTTATAGATTTGCTCCAAACTTTTTGAAACTCAAAAC
GGTCGGAGCAACTGTGGAATTCAAAGTAGGAGACATCCCAATCCATCATTTCCGAATGATCGAACGTCAC
TTCTTCAAAGATCGCCTTCTGAAGTGTTTTGACTTTGAATTCGGATTCTGTATTCCGAATTCACGAAACA
ACTGTGAACATATCTATGAGTTCCCTCAACTCTCTCAACAACTCAGTGAGTCATTATTCTAAAAAGTACA
ATTCAAAAGACTAATCTCTTTTTCAGTGGACGACATGATCAACAATCCAAACGAGACTCGTTCTGACAGC
TTCTATTTCGTCGATAACAAACTCGTCATGCACAACAAAGCCGACTACTCATATGATGCATAAATATTTA
ATACAAAAATGTTCTGGATAATTATTCTGTCGAATAGAAAAAAAACTCCAAATGTGATTAAATTCCAATA
ATTCCTGTCTAGTTTGTTCCTTCCCCTTCCCCTTCTCATGTTCAATGCATTCCTAAGCTTTTCAGTTCCC
CCCTTGTTTCTATATTTTTTCGCTGTCCTGTCACACTCGCTAAAAACACTAATCACACGGAAATCTGTTT
TCAATAAAAACTCCAACTTTAACTCATTTTCAATTTCAACTGAAAGATTTTTTCATTAGAGAATGTCTAG
GCATGCTCTAGAGGGCCCAAAAGGCCTTTTTTTTTTGGCGCCGACGTCAGGTGGCACTTTTCGGGGAAAT
GTGCGCGGAACCCCTATTTGTTTATTTTTCTAAATACATTCAAATATGTATCCGCTCATGAGACAATAAC
CCTGATAAATGCTTCAATAATATTGAAAAAGGAAGAGTATGAGTATTCAACATTTCCGTGTCGCCCTTAT
TCCCTTTTTTGCGGCATTTTGCCTTCCTGTTTTTGCTCACCCAGAAACGCTGGTGAAAGTAAAAGATGCT
GAAGATCAGTTGGGTGCACGAGTGGGTTACATCGAACTGGATCTCAACAGCGGTAAGATCCTTGAGAGTT
TTCGCCCCGAAGAACGTTTTCCAATGATGAGCACTTTTAAAGTTCTGCTATGTGGCGCGGTATTATCCCG
TATTGACGCCGGGCAAGAGCAACTCGGTCGCCGCATACACTATTCTCAGAATGACTTGGTTGAGTACTCA
CCAGTCACAGAAAAGCATCTTACGGATGGCATGACAGTAAGAGAATTATGCAGTGCTGCCATAACCATGA
GTGATAACACTGCGGCCAACTTACTTCTGACAACGATCGGAGGACCGAAGGAGCTAACCGCTTTTTTGCA
CAACATGGGGGATCATGTAACTCGCCTTGATCGTTGGGAACCGGAGCTGAATGAAGCCATACCAAACGAC
GAGCGTGACACCACGATGCCTGTAGCAATGGCAACAACGTTGCGCAAACTATTAACTGGCGAACTACTTA
CTCTAGCTTCCCGGCAACAATTAATAGACTGGATGGAGGCGGATAAAGTTGCAGGACCACTTCTGCGCTC
GGCCCTTCCGGCTGGCTGGTTTATTGCTGATAAATCTGGAGCCGGTGAGCGTGGGTCTCGCGGTATCATT
GCAGCACTGGGGCCAGATGGTAAGCCCTCCCGTATCGTAGTTATCTACACGACGGGGAGTCAGGCAACTA
TGGATGAACGAAATAGACAGATCGCTGAGATAGGTGCCTCACTGATTAAGCATTGGTAACTGTCAGACCA
AGTTTACTCATATATACTTTAGATTGATTTAAAACTTCATTTTTAATTTAAAAGGATCTAGGTGAAGATC
CTTTTTGATAATCTCATGACCAAAATCCCTTAACGTGAGTTTTCGTTCCACTGAGCGTCAGACCCCGTAG
AAAAGATCAAAGGATCTTCTTGAGATCCTTTTTTTCTGCGCGTAATCTGCTGCTTGCAAACAAAAAAACC
ACCGCTACCAGCGGTGGTTTGTTTGCCGGATCAAGAGCTACCAACTCTTTTTCCGAAGGTAACTGGCTTC
AGCAGAGCGCAGATACCAAATACTGTCCTTCTAGTGTAGCCGTAGTTAGGCCACCACTTCAAGAACTCTG
TAGCACCGCCTACATACCTCGCTCTGCTAATCCTGTTACCAGTGGCTGCTGCCAGTGGCGATAAGTCGTG
TCTTACCGGGTTGGACTCAAGACGATAGTTACCGGATAAGGCGCAGCGGTCGGGCTGAACGGGGGGTTCG
TGCACACAGCCCAGCTTGGAGCGAACGACCTACACCGAACTGAGATACCTACAGCGTGAGCATTGAGAAA
GCGCCACGCTTCCCGAAGGGAGAAAGGCGGACAGGTATCCGGTAAGCGGCAGGGTCGGAACAGGAGAGCG
CACGAGGGAGCTTCCAGGGGGAAACGCCTGGTATCTTTATAGTCCTGTCGGGTTTCGCCACCTCTGACTT
GAGCGTCGATTTTTGTGATGCTCGTCAGGGGGGCGGAGCCTATGGAAAAACGCCAGCAACGCGGCCTTTT
TACGGTTCCTGGCCTTTTGCTGGCCTTTTGCTCACATGTTCTTTCCTGCGTTATCCCCTGATTCTGTGGA
TAACCGTATTACCGCCTTTGAGTGAGCTGATACCGCTCGCCGCAGCCGAACGACCGAGCGCAGCGAGTCA
GTGAGCGAGGAAGCGGAAGAGCGCCCAATACGCAAACCGCCTCTCCCCGCGCGTTGGCCGATTCATTAAT
GCAGCTGGCACGACAGGTTTCCCGACTGGAAAGCGGGCAGTGAGCGCAACGCAATTAATGTGAGTTAGCT
CACTCATTAGGCACCCCAGGCTTTACACTTTATGCTTCCGGCTCGTATGTTGTGTGGAATTGTGAGCGGA
TAACAATTTCACACAGGAAACAGCTATGACCATGATTACGCCAAGCTGTAAGTTTAAACATGATCTTACT
AACTAACTATTCTCATTTAAATTTTCAGAGCTTAAAAATGGCTGAAATCACTCACAACGATGGATACGCT
AACAACTTGGAAA
Features (pLannotate 1.2.2; 24 found; start..end, strand, type, name):
      1..30      -  misc_feature   MCS (fragment): pUC18/19 multiple cloning site
     46..62      -  misc_feature   MCS (fragment): pBluescript multiple cloning site
     78..125     -  protein_bind   FRT: FLP-mediated recombination occurs in the 8-bp core sequence TCTAGAAA (Turan and Bode, 2011). FLP recombinase from the Saccharomyces cerevisiae 2μ plasmid
    193..317     +  protein_bind   attR1: mutant version of attR; recombination site for the Gateway® LR reaction LR Clonase™
    553..705     -  CDS            dpnD (fragment): DPND_STRPN - Protein predicted: Swiss-Prot protein existence level 4. From Streptococcus pneumoniae serotype 4 (strain ATCC BAA-334 / TIGR4).
    749..1051    -  CDS            ccdB: CCDB_ECOLI - Also known as G, letB, letD. Experimental evidence at protein level: Swiss-Prot protein existence level 1. Toxic component of a type II toxin-antitoxin (TA) system, functioning in plasmid maintainence. Responsible for the post- segregational killing (PSK) of plasmid-free cells, also referred to as a plasmid addiction system. Half-life of over 2 hours. Cell killing by CcdB is accompanied by filamentation, defects in chromosome and plasmid segregation, defects in cell division, formation of anucleate cells, decreased DNA synthesis and plasmid loss. Interferes with the activity of DN
   1056..1214    -  CDS            ccdA (fragment): CCDA_ECO57 - Also known as H, letA. Experimental evidence at protein level: Swiss-Prot protein existence level 1. Antitoxin component of a type II toxin-antitoxin (TA) system which inhibits the post-segregational killing (PSK) of plasmid-free cells, also referred to as a plasmid addiction system. Binds to and blocks the activity of CcdB; will also remove bound CcdB protein from the CcdB-GyrA complex by forming a CcdA-CcdB complex, a process termed rejuvenation. Functions as a transcriptional corepressor for the ccdAB operon, repression also requires CcdB (By similarity). From Escherichia coli
   1491..1615    -  protein_bind   attR2: mutant version of attR; recombination site for the Gateway® LR reaction LR Clonase™
   2225..2349    +  protein_bind   attR2: mutant version of attR; recombination site for the Gateway® LR reaction LR Clonase™
   2536..2640    -  CDS            dpnD (fragment): DPND_STRPN - Protein predicted: Swiss-Prot protein existence level 4. From Streptococcus pneumoniae serotype 4 (strain ATCC BAA-334 / TIGR4).
   2684..2986    -  CDS            ccdB: CCDB_ECOLI - Also known as G, letB, letD. Experimental evidence at protein level: Swiss-Prot protein existence level 1. Toxic component of a type II toxin-antitoxin (TA) system, functioning in plasmid maintainence. Responsible for the post- segregational killing (PSK) of plasmid-free cells, also referred to as a plasmid addiction system. Half-life of over 2 hours. Cell killing by CcdB is accompanied by filamentation, defects in chromosome and plasmid segregation, defects in cell division, formation of anucleate cells, decreased DNA synthesis and plasmid loss. Interferes with the activity of DN
   2991..3149    -  CDS            ccdA (fragment): CCDA_ECO57 - Also known as H, letA. Experimental evidence at protein level: Swiss-Prot protein existence level 1. Antitoxin component of a type II toxin-antitoxin (TA) system which inhibits the post-segregational killing (PSK) of plasmid-free cells, also referred to as a plasmid addiction system. Binds to and blocks the activity of CcdB; will also remove bound CcdB protein from the CcdB-GyrA complex by forming a CcdA-CcdB complex, a process termed rejuvenation. Functions as a transcriptional corepressor for the ccdAB operon, repression also requires CcdB (By similarity). From Escherichia coli
   3523..3647    -  protein_bind   attR1: mutant version of attR; recombination site for the Gateway® LR reaction LR Clonase™
   4133..4168    +  CDS            rop (fragment): Rop protein, which maintains plasmids at low copy number; rop
   4270..4369    +  misc_feature   bom (fragment): basis of mobility region from pBR322
   5250..5267    -  misc_feature   P element 5' end (fragment): No description available
   5378..6220    +  CDS            unc-119: UN119_CAEEL - Experimental evidence at protein level: Swiss-Prot protein existence level 1. Myristoyl-binding protein that acts as a cargo adapter: specifically binds the myristoyl moiety of a subset of N-terminally myristoylated proteins and is required for their localization. Plays a key role in ciliary membrane localization of proteins. Required for the establishment or function of the nervous system. From Caenorhabditis elegans.
   6584..6688    +  promoter       AmpR promoter: bla
   6689..7549    +  CDS            AmpR: β-lactamase; bla; confers resistance to ampicillin, carbenicillin, and related antibiotics
   7720..8308    +  rep_origin     ori: high-copy-number ColE1/pMB1/pBR322/pUC origin of replication
   8491..8583    +  CDS            lacI (fragment): lac repressor; lacI; The lac repressor binds to the lac operator to inhibit transcription in E. coli. This inhibition can be relieved by adding lactose or isopropyl-β-D-thiogalactopyranoside (IPTG).
   8596..8617    +  protein_bind   CAP binding site: CAP binding activates transcription in the presence of cAMP. E. coli catabolite activator protein
   8632..8662    +  promoter       lac promoter: promoter for the E. coli lac operon
   8670..8686    +  protein_bind   lac operator: The lac repressor binds to the lac operator to inhibit transcription in E. coli. This inhibition can be relieved by adding lactose or isopropyl-β-D-thiogalactopyranoside (IPTG). lac repressor encoded by lacI
