[The description below was written by a language model from this plasmid's Addgene catalogue record and pLannotate feature annotations shown in this document.]
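Description:
pGC260 is a C. elegans Gateway destination vector built on the pGC163 backbone and catalogued for worm expression, RNAi and FLP/FRT applications. It belongs to a "FLP-Out" toolkit for controlled gene expression in the nematode. In bacteria it replicates from a high-copy ColE1/pUC-type origin and is selected with ampicillin through the bla gene. Because it carries intact ccdB toxin genes, it is propagated in the ccdB-tolerant strain DB3.1.

The payload begins with a single FRT site, the target of the yeast 2μ FLP recombinase. This is followed by two Gateway cassettes in opposite orientation (attR1–ccdB–attR2, then attR2–ccdB–attR1) separated by a spacer of about 600 bp that the feature table leaves unannotated. This inverted "Wormgate" layout means that one LR reaction can place the same entry-clone fragment into both cassettes as an inverted repeat. Transcription would then yield a hairpin RNA suited to RNAi, and ccdB counterselects against unrecombined plasmid. The insert name indicates that a let-858 3′ region follows the cassettes as the 3′ end for the transcript, although it was not picked up by the automated annotation. No worm promoter is annotated or named. The lone FRT suggests that expression depends on FLP-mediated recombination bringing in a promoter from a partner construct or arrangement, but the record does not spell this out.

An unc-119(+) rescue gene, described as the C. briggsae version in the insert name (the annotation matched it to the C. elegans protein), serves as the transformation marker in unc-119 mutant worms. The depositor notes that small sequence mismatches with the repository's sequence do not affect function.
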