Addgene plasmid #19674: pGC260
Depositing lab: Jane Hubbard. Depositing organization: NYU Grossman School of Medicine. Publication: A "FLP-Out" system for controlled gene expression in Caenorhabditis elegans. Voutev R, Hubbard EJ. Genetics. 2008 Sep;180(1):103-19. doi: 10.1534/genetics.108.090274. PubMed 18723890.
Backbone
  Vector backbone: pGC163
  Vector type: Worm Expression, RNAi ; FLP/FRT, destination vector
Growth in bacteria
  Bacterial resistance: Ampicillin, 100 μg/mL
  Growth temperature: 37°C
  Growth strain: DB3.1
  Growth instructions: DB3.1 cells
  Copy number: High Copy
Gene/Insert
  Gene/Insert name: <iA-Wormgate)::let-858(3’)-(Cbr)unc-119(+)
  Species: C. elegans (nematode), S. cerevisiae (budding yeast)
  gRNA/shRNA sequence: -
  Cloning method: Restriction Enzyme
  Sequencing primers: 5′ M13R
Terms and licenses: Academic/Nonprofit Terms; Industry Terms: Not Available to Industry
Depositor comments: Sequence mismatches between Addgene sequence and depositor sequence do not affect function.
How to cite: pGC260 was a gift from Jane Hubbard (Addgene plasmid # 19674 ; http://n2t.net/addgene:19674 ; RRID:Addgene_19674)
