>Addgene plasmid #19674 | pGC260 | addgene partial sequence | sequence record 25499 | 19674 with M13R
AACTGATCTTACTAACTAACTATTCTCATTTAAATTTTCAGAGCTTAAAAATGGCTGAAATCACTCACAA
CGATGGATACGCTAACAACTTGGAAATGAAATAAGCTTGCATGCCTGCAGGTCGACTCTAGACCGCGGTT
TTGGCGCGGATCCACTAGTTCTAGCTTCAAAAGCGCTCTGAAGTTCCTATACTTTCTAGAGAATAGGAAC
TTCGGAATAGGAACTTCAAGATCCCCGGGTATGTTTCGAATGATACTAACATAACATAGAACATTTTCAG
GAGGATCCCTCGAGACAAGTTTGTACAAAAAAGCTGAACGAGAAACGTAAAATGATATAAATATCAATAT
ATTAAATTAGATTTTGCATAAAAAACAGACTACATAATACTGTAAAACACAACATATCCAGTCACTATGA
ATCAACTACTTAGATGGTATTAGTGACCTGTAGTCGACCGACAGCCTTCCAAATGTTCTTCGGGTGATGC
TGCCAACTTAGTCGACCGACAGCCTTCCAAATGTTCTTCTCAAACGGAATCGCCGTATCCAGCCTACTCG
CTATTGTCCTCAATGCCGTATTAAATCATAAAAAGAAATAAGAAAAAGAGGTGCGAGCCTCTTTTTTGTG
TGACAAAATAAAAACATCTACCTATTCATATACGCTAGTGTCATAGTCCTGAAAATCATCTGCATCAAGA
ACAATTTCACAACTCTTATACTTTTCTCTTACAAGTCGTTCGGCTTCATCTGGATTTTCAGCCTCTATAC
TTACTAAA
